Addgene plasmid #112825: pCTD26-S>A2-9
Purpose: pSMF2 with all S to A mutations in only repeats 2-9.
Depositing lab: Stephen Fuchs. Depositing organization: Tufts University. Publication: Repeat-Specific Functions for the C-Terminal Domain of RNA Polymerase II in Budding Yeast. Babokhov M, Mosaheb MM, Baker RW, Fuchs SM. G3 (Bethesda). 2018 May 4;8(5):1593-1601. doi: 10.1534/g3.118.200086. PubMed 29523636.
Backbone
  Vector backbone: pJMD2
  Backbone size w/o insert (bp): 5345
  Total vector size (bp): 5957
  Vector type: Yeast Expression
  Selectable markers: Gentamicin, LEU2
Growth in bacteria
  Bacterial resistance: Ampicillin, 100 μg/mL
  Growth temperature: 37°C
  Growth strain: DH5alpha
  Copy number: Unknown
Gene/Insert
  Gene/Insert name: RPB1 (alt name: RPO21)
  Species: S. cerevisiae (budding yeast)
  Insert size (bp): 5200
  Mutation: pSMF2 with all S to A mutations in only repeats 2-9.
  Entrez Gene: RPO21 (a.k.a. YDL140C, RPB1, RPB220, SIT1, SUA8)
  Promoter: Native promoter
  Cloning method: Restriction Enzyme; 5′ cloning site Xma1 (not destroyed); 3′ cloning site Sac1 (not destroyed)
  Sequencing primers: 5′ GATCGATGAGGAGTCACTGG; 3′ TTTACTAGCGCCGTTGGTTT
Terms and licenses: Academic/Nonprofit Terms; Industry Terms: Not Available to Industry
How to cite: pCTD26-S>A2-9 was a gift from Stephen Fuchs (Addgene plasmid # 112825 ; http://n2t.net/addgene:112825 ; RRID:Addgene_112825)
