[The description below was written by a language model from this plasmid's Addgene catalogue record and pLannotate feature annotations shown in this document.]
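Description:
pCTD26-S>A2-9 is a yeast expression shuttle plasmid built on the pJMD2 backbone that carries a mutant allele of the S. cerevisiae RPB1 (RPO21) gene, encoding the largest, catalytic subunit of RNA polymerase II. In E. coli it is propagated through a high-copy ColE1/pUC-type origin and selected with the ampicillin resistance gene (bla). In budding yeast a CEN6/ARS element provides stable, low-copy centromeric maintenance, and a LEU2 cassette with its own promoter allows selection by leucine prototrophy. The catalogue also lists gentamicin as a selectable marker, but no corresponding resistance gene appears in the feature table. Remnants of lac regulatory elements, rop and bom are backbone carry-over. The short BPL1 and NFS1 fragments are presumably genomic sequence flanking the cloned RPO21 and LEU2 segments.

RPB1 is expressed from its native promoter and was cloned between XmaI and SacI sites. The construct is described as a derivative of pSMF2 in which all serines are changed to alanine only in repeats 2–9 of the C-terminal domain (CTD), the tandem repeat region of Rpb1; the name suggests a 26-repeat CTD. The annotated RPO21 match ends before a downstream 3xFLAG epitope, probably because the engineered CTD lies in that interval and the tag marks the protein's C-terminus, though the table does not annotate this directly. The plasmid is suited to testing repeat-specific CTD functions in yeast, where blocking serine phosphorylation in a defined block of repeats can be assessed. The sequenced record is 11,336 nt, which disagrees with the catalogue total of 5,957 bp, so the listed sizes should be treated with caution.
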