Features (pLannotate 1.2.2; 16 found; start..end, strand, type, name):
     70..573     -  misc_feature   CEN/ARS: S. cerevisiae CEN6 centromere fused to an autonomously replicating sequence
    610..714     +  promoter       AmpR promoter: bla
    715..1575    +  CDS            AmpR: β-lactamase; bla; confers resistance to ampicillin, carbenicillin, and related antibiotics
   1746..2334    +  rep_origin     ori: high-copy-number ColE1/pMB1/pBR322/pUC origin of replication
   2517..2609    +  CDS            lacI (fragment): lac repressor; lacI; The lac repressor binds to the lac operator to inhibit transcription in E. coli. This inhibition can be relieved by adding lactose or isopropyl-β-D-thiogalactopyranoside (IPTG).
   2622..2643    +  protein_bind   CAP binding site: CAP binding activates transcription in the presence of cAMP. E. coli catabolite activator protein
   2658..2688    +  promoter       lac promoter: promoter for the E. coli lac operon
   2692..2714    +  protein_bind   lac operator (fragment): The lac repressor binds to the lac operator to inhibit transcription in E. coli. This inhibition can be relieved by adding lactose or isopropyl-β-D-thiogalactopyranoside (IPTG). lac repressor encoded by lacI
   3369..7979    +  CDS            RPO21 (fragment): RPB1_YEAST - Also known as RPB1, RPB220, SUA8. Experimental evidence at protein level: Swiss-Prot protein existence level 1. DNA-dependent RNA polymerase catalyzes the transcription of DNA into RNA using the four ribonucleoside triphosphates as substrates. Largest and catalytic component of RNA polymerase II which synthesizes mRNA precursors and many functional non-coding RNAs. Forms the polymerase active center together with the second largest subunit. Pol II is the central component of the basal RNA polymerase II transcription machinery. During a transcription cycle, Pol II, general transcri
   8514..8579    +  CDS            3xFLAG: three tandem FLAG® epitope tags, followed by an enterokinase cleavage site
   8834..9133    -  CDS            BPL1 (fragment): BPL1_YEAST - Also known as ACC2. Experimental evidence at protein level: Swiss-Prot protein existence level 1. Post-translational modification of specific protein by attachment of biotin. Acts on various carboxylases such as acetyl-CoA- carboxylase, pyruvate carboxylase, propionyl CoA carboxylase, and 3- methylcrotonyl CoA carboxylase. From Saccharomyces cerevisiae (strain ATCC 204508 / S288c) (Baker's yeast).
   9173..9578    +  promoter       LEU2 promoter: S. cerevisiae LEU2
   9579..10670   +  CDS            LEU2: LEU3_YEAST - Experimental evidence at protein level: Swiss-Prot protein existence level 1. Catalyzes the oxidation of 3-carboxy-2-hydroxy-4- methylpentanoate (3-isopropylmalate) to 3-carboxy-4-methyl-2- oxopentanoate. The product decarboxylates to 4-methyl-2 oxopentanoate. From Saccharomyces cerevisiae (strain ATCC 204508 / S288c) (Baker's yeast).
  11035..11151   -  CDS            NFS1 (fragment): NFS1_YEAST - Also known as SPL1 From Saccharomyces cerevisiae (strain ATCC 204508 / S288c) (Baker's yeast).
  11150..11200   -  misc_feature   bom (fragment): basis of mobility region from pBR322
  11302..1       -  CDS            rop (fragment) (across the origin): Rop protein, which maintains plasmids at low copy number; rop
>Addgene plasmid #112825 | pCTD26-S>A2-9 | addgene full sequence | sequence record 217325 | Addgene NGS Result
GACGAAAGGGCCTCGTGATACGCCTATTTTTATAGGTTAATGTCATGATAATAATGGTTTCTTAGGACGG
ATCGCTTGCCTGTAACTTACACGCGCCTCGTATCTTTTAATGATGGAATAATTTGGGAATTTACTCTGTG
TTTATTTATTTTTATGTTTTGTATTTGGATTTTAGAAAGTAAATAAAGAAGGTAGAAGAGTTACGGAATG
AAGAAAAAAAAATAAACAAAGGTTTAAAAAATTTCAACAAAAAGCGTACTTTACATATATATTTATTAGA
CAAGAAAAGCAGATTAAATAGATATACATTCGATTAACGATAAGTAAAATGTAAAATCACAGGATTTTCG
TGTGTGGTCTTCTACACAGACAAGATGAAACAATTCGGCATTAATACCTGAGAGCAGGAAGAGCAAGATA
AAAGGTAGTATTTGTTGGCGATCCCCCTAGAGTCTTTTACATCTTCGGAAAACAAAAACTATTTTTTCTT
TAATTTCTTTTTTTACTTTCTATTTTTAATTTATATATTTATATTAAAAAATTTAAATTATAATTATTTT
TATAGCACGTGATGAAAAGGACCCAGGTGGCACTTTTCGGGGAAATGTGCGCGGAACCCCTATTTGTTTA
TTTTTCTAAATACATTCAAATATGTATCCGCTCATGAGACAATAACCCTGATAAATGCTTCAATAATATT
GAAAAAGGAAGAGTATGAGTATTCAACATTTCCGTGTCGCCCTTATTCCCTTTTTTGCGGCATTTTGCCT
TCCTGTTTTTGCTCACCCAGAAACGCTGGTGAAAGTAAAAGATGCTGAAGATCAGTTGGGTGCACGAGTG
GGTTACATCGAACTGGATCTCAACAGCGGTAAGATCCTTGAGAGTTTTCGCCCCGAAGAACGTTTTCCAA
TGATGAGCACTTTTAAAGTTCTGCTATGTGGCGCGGTATTATCCCGTATTGACGCCGGGCAAGAGCAACT
CGGTCGCCGCATACACTATTCTCAGAATGACTTGGTTGAGTACTCACCAGTCACAGAAAAGCATCTTACG
GATGGCATGACAGTAAGAGAATTATGCAGTGCTGCCATAACCATGAGTGATAACACTGCGGCCAACTTAC
TTCTGACAACGATCGGAGGACCGAAGGAGCTAACCGCTTTTTTGCACAACATGGGGGATCATGTAACTCG
CCTTGATCGTTGGGAACCGGAGCTGAATGAAGCCATACCAAACGACGAGCGTGACACCACGATGCCTGTA
GCAATGGCAACAACGTTGCGCAAACTATTAACTGGCGAACTACTTACTCTAGCTTCCCGGCAACAATTAA
TAGACTGGATGGAGGCGGATAAAGTTGCAGGACCACTTCTGCGCTCGGCCCTTCCGGCTGGCTGGTTTAT
TGCTGATAAATCTGGAGCCGGTGAGCGTGGGTCTCGCGGTATCATTGCAGCACTGGGGCCAGATGGTAAG
CCCTCCCGTATCGTAGTTATCTACACGACGGGGAGTCAGGCAACTATGGATGAACGAAATAGACAGATCG
CTGAGATAGGTGCCTCACTGATTAAGCATTGGTAACTGTCAGACCAAGTTTACTCATATATACTTTAGAT
TGATTTAAAACTTCATTTTTAATTTAAAAGGATCTAGGTGAAGATCCTTTTTGATAATCTCATGACCAAA
ATCCCTTAACGTGAGTTTTCGTTCCACTGAGCGTCAGACCCCGTAGAAAAGATCAAAGGATCTTCTTGAG
ATCCTTTTTTTCTGCGCGTAATCTGCTGCTTGCAAACAAAAAAACCACCGCTACCAGCGGTGGTTTGTTT
GCCGGATCAAGAGCTACCAACTCTTTTTCCGAAGGTAACTGGCTTCAGCAGAGCGCAGATACCAAATACT
GTTCTTCTAGTGTAGCCGTAGTTAGGCCACCACTTCAAGAACTCTGTAGCACCGCCTACATACCTCGCTC
TGCTAATCCTGTTACCAGTGGCTGCTGCCAGTGGCGATAAGTCGTGTCTTACCGGGTTGGACTCAAGACG
ATAGTTACCGGATAAGGCGCAGCGGTCGGGCTGAACGGGGGGTTCGTGCACACAGCCCAGCTTGGAGCGA
ACGACCTACACCGAACTGAGATACCTACAGCGTGAGCTATGAGAAAGCGCCACGCTTCCCGAAGGGAGAA
AGGCGGACAGGTATCCGGTAAGCGGCAGGGTCGGAACAGGAGAGCGCACGAGGGAGCTTCCAGGGGGAAA
CGCCTGGTATCTTTATAGTCCTGTCGGGTTTCGCCACCTCTGACTTGAGCGTCGATTTTTGTGATGCTCG
TCAGGGGGGCGGAGCCTATGGAAAAACGCCAGCAACGCGGCCTTTTTACGGTTCCTGGCCTTTTGCTGGC
CTTTTGCTCACATGTTCTTTCCTGCGTTATCCCCTGATTCTGTGGATAACCGTATTACCGCCTTTGAGTG
AGCTGATACCGCTCGCCGCAGCCGAACGACCGAGCGCAGCGAGTCAGTGAGCGAGGAAGCGGAAGAGCGC
CCAATACGCAAACCGCCTCTCCCCGCGCGTTGGCCGATTCATTAATGCAGCTGGCACGACAGGTTTCCCG
ACTGGAAAGCGGGCAGTGAGCGCAACGCAATTAATGTGAGTTAGCTCACTCATTAGGCACCCCAGGCTTT
ACACTTTATGCTTCCGGCTCGTATGTTGTGTGGAATTGTGAGCGGATAACAATTTCACACAGGAAACAGC
TATGACCATGATTACGCCAAGCGCGCGGGTTGCGCGTCTCGAGGAGCGTGCAGCACCATTCACCGCCAGC
TTTGTATCGTCCTTTAGAGTGCAGCAAGAACATTAATTGCTCTCACAGAGGTATCATAAGAACATCCGAT
TCGTTCATTAACTGAAATCATATCTGTGTTGTTCTGATCGACTCTCTTTGTTAGTTTTATCTTCCATTTT
TTTTTATTCCTTTCATTTTCCAATAAAATTTGAACAGGATCGATATAAACAGATAAAAACCCTCCAAAGT
TAACCATTTGTTTATATTTGCTTTTCTGCATAAGTTTTCCTAGCGAATTCCCTGATCAACTTTCAAGGAA
AACTAAAACTACTGTATTATAAGAGGTTTTTTTTTTCATTCCAGATTAATTTTGAAATACGATATCCTCA
AGTTTATCTACCAGAATATTTGACTAAGAAATCAAACTCTGTTAATAATAATATAATTATAAAAACCTCA
ACTAGAAACTCCAAAAAAAAAAATTTACCATTTTTTACTTTCTATCCTTGTTAACCAAATTTCAAAAAAA
TTTTACCTTTTCTTTTTCCAGAAGAGGGACCAATCATAAAGATAGCAATAACACTTTACCCCAAAATATA
AATCAGACATGGTAGGACAACAGTATTCTAGTGCTCCACTCCGTACAGTAAAAGAGGTCCAATTCGGTCT
TTTCTCACCTGAAGAAGTTAGAGCAATCAGTGTGGCCAAAATTAGATTTCCAGAGACAATGGATGAAACC
CAGACGAGAGCGAAAATTGGTGGTCTAAACGACCCTAGGTTAGGCTCTATTGATCGTAATCTGAAGTGTC
AAACTTGTCAAGAGGGTATGAACGAATGTCCTGGTCATTTTGGTCACATAGATTTAGCAAAACCTGTATT
TCATGTTGGTTTTATTGCCAAAATTAAGAAAGTATGTGAGTGTGTCTGTATGCACTGTGGTAAGCTATTA
CTGGATGAACATAATGAATTAATGAGACAAGCTCTAGCAATCAAAGACAGTAAAAAAAGGTTTGCTGCAA
TTTGGACTTTATGTAAAACAAAAATGGTCTGCGAAACAGATGTCCCTTCTGAAGATGATCCTACTCAGCT
CGTATCAAGGGGAGGTTGTGGTAATACACAGCCTACAATTCGTAAGGATGGGTTGAAATTAGTTGGTAGT
TGGAAAAAAGATAGAGCCACGGGGGATGCGGATGAACCAGAACTAAGAGTTTTAAGTACGGAGGAAATCT
TGAATATTTTTAAGCATATCTCAGTAAAAGACTTCACTAGTTTGGGTTTCAACGAAGTTTTTTCTCGTCC
AGAATGGATGATTTTAACATGCCTTCCTGTCCCACCACCACCGGTGCGTCCATCCATTTCCTTCAATGAA
TCTCAAAGAGGTGAGGATGATTTAACCTTTAAACTTGCTGATATTTTAAAAGCTAATATTAGTTTGGAAA
CACTAGAGCATAACGGTGCTCCACATCATGCTATTGAAGAAGCAGAGAGTTTATTACAATTTCATGTTGC
CACTTATATGGATAATGATATTGCTGGTCAACCACAAGCTCTTCAAAAGTCCGGCCGTCCCGTTAAATCT
ATTCGTGCTCGTTTGAAGGGTAAAGAGGGTCGTATCAGAGGTAATTTAATGGGTAAGCGTGTGGATTTTT
CGGCAAGAACTGTTATTTCTGGTGATCCTAATTTGGAATTAGACCAAGTCGGTGTTCCAAAATCTATTGC
CAAGACTTTAACATACCCAGAAGTGGTCACACCATATAACATAGATCGTCTGACGCAACTTGTTAGGAAT
GGACCAAATGAGCACCCCGGTGCCAAATACGTCATTCGTGATAGCGGAGACCGTATAGATTTAAGATACA
GTAAAAGGGCAGGTGATATTCAATTACAGTATGGGTGGAAAGTTGAACGTCATATTATGGACAATGATCC
AGTTTTATTCAACCGTCAACCTTCGTTGCACAAAATGTCCATGATGGCCCACAGAGTAAAAGTTATTCCA
TATTCTACATTTAGATTGAATTTGTCCGTTACATCTCCATACAATGCCGATTTCGACGGTGACGAAATGA
ATCTTCACGTTCCTCAGTCTGAGGAAACAAGGGCGGAACTTTCTCAATTATGTGCTGTTCCTCTGCAAAT
TGTTTCACCACAATCTAACAAACCTTGTATGGGTATTGTTCAAGATACTTTGTGTGGTATTCGTAAACTG
ACATTAAGAGATACATTTATAGAACTTGATCAAGTTTTGAATATGCTTTATTGGGTTCCAGATTGGGATG
GTGTTATTCCGACACCTGCAATTATCAAGCCCAAACCTTTGTGGTCCGGTAAACAAATCTTGTCTGTGGC
TATCCCAAACGGTATTCATTTACAACGTTTTGATGAGGGCACTACTCTGCTTTCTCCAAAGGATAATGGT
ATGCTTATTATTGACGGTCAAATCATTTTTGGTGTAGTAGAGAAAAAAACCGTTGGTTCCTCCAATGGTG
GTTTAATTCATGTTGTTACGAGAGAAAAGGGACCTCAAGTTTGTGCTAAGTTGTTTGGTAACATACAGAA
AGTTGTTAACTTTTGGTTACTACATAATGGGTTTTCAACAGGTATTGGTGATACCATTGCGGACGGCCCA
ACAATGAGGGAAATTACAGAGACAATTGCAGAGGCTAAAAAGAAAGTTTTGGATGTTACGAAAGAAGCCC
AGGCAAACTTATTGACTGCTAAACATGGTATGACTCTCCGTGAGTCTTTTGAGGATAACGTTGTTCGGTT
CCTAAATGAAGCAAGAGATAAGGCAGGTCGTTTAGCTGAAGTCAATTTGAAAGATTTGAACAATGTGAAA
CAAATGGTTATGGCAGGTTCCAAGGGTTCATTTATTAATATCGCGCAAATGTCAGCTTGTGTAGGACAGC
AATCTGTTGAAGGTAAACGTATTGCTTTTGGGTTCGTTGATCGTACCTTACCTCATTTCTCTAAAGATGA
TTACTCCCCAGAGTCTAAAGGTTTTGTTGAGAACTCATATTTGAGAGGTTTGACCCCACAAGAATTTTTT
TTCCATGCAATGGGTGGTCGTGAAGGTCTTATCGATACCGCCGTCAAAACAGCCGAAACAGGTTATATTC
AACGTCGTTTAGTGAAAGCTCTAGAAGATATCATGGTTCATTACGATAACACCACAAGAAACTCATTGGG
TAACGTTATTCAGTTTATTTATGGTGAAGATGGTATGGATGCTGCGCATATTGAAAAGCAATCGCTAGAT
ACTATTGGTGGCTCCGATGCAGCTTTTGAAAAGAGATACAGAGTTGATTTATTGAATACAGACCATACCC
TTGATCCCTCACTATTGGAATCCGGATCTGAGATACTTGGCGATTTGAAACTTCAAGTTCTCCTGGATGA
AGAATACAAACAATTAGTGAAAGATCGTAAATTTTTGAGGGAAGTTTTTGTTGATGGTGAAGCAAACTGG
CCATTACCAGTCAACATAAGACGTATTATTCAAAATGCTCAACAAACTTTCCACATAGATCATACGAAAC
CATCTGATTTAACAATCAAAGACATCGTTCTTGGTGTAAAGGATTTGCAAGAAAACTTATTAGTGTTGCG
TGGTAAGAATGAAATTATACAAAATGCCCAGCGAGATGCAGTTACATTGTTCTGCTGTTTATTACGTTCC
CGTTTGGCCACACGTAGAGTTCTACAAGAGTACAGACTAACAAAACAGGCATTCGATTGGGTATTAAGTA
ATATCGAGGCACAATTCCTCCGTTCTGTTGTTCACCCTGGTGAAATGGTTGGTGTTCTAGCAGCCCAATC
CATTGGTGAACCAGCCACACAAATGACCCTTAACACCTTCCATTTTGCTGGTGTTGCTTCCAAAAAAGTT
ACTTCTGGTGTCCCCCGTTTAAAGGAAATTTTGAATGTGGCCAAAAACATGAAAACCCCTTCCTTGACTG
TATACTTAGAGCCTGGTCATGCTGCCGATCAAGAACAAGCGAAGTTGATCAGATCTGCTATCGAGCATAC
CACTTTAAAGAGTGTCACTATTGCTTCAGAAATTTACTATGATCCTGATCCACGTTCCACAGTTATTCCA
GAAGATGAAGAAATTATCCAACTTCATTTCTCATTATTGGATGAAGAGGCTGAACAATCTTTTGACCAAC
AATCACCTTGGTTATTACGTCTGGAACTGGATCGTGCAGCAATGAATGATAAAGACTTAACAATGGGTCA
GGTTGGTGAAAGAATCAAGCAAACATTCAAAAATGATTTGTTTGTTATCTGGTCTGAAGACAACGATGAG
AAGTTGATCATCCGTTGTCGTGTTGTTCGTCCAAAGTCACTAGATGCTGAGACTGAAGCAGAAGAAGATC
ATATGTTGAAGAAAATTGAGAACACAATGTTAGAGAATATTACATTACGTGGTGTAGAGAACATCGAGCG
TGTTGTCATGATGAAATATGACCGTAAAGTACCAAGTCCAACTGGTGAATACGTTAAGGAACCTGAATGG
GTGTTGGAAACAGATGGTGTTAACTTATCTGAAGTTATGACTGTTCCTGGTATCGACCCAACCAGAATCT
ATACCAACTCCTTCATTGATATAATGGAAGTTCTAGGTATTGAAGCTGGTCGTGCAGCCTTGTATAAAGA
AGTTTACAATGTTATTGCTTCTGATGGTTCGTATGTTAACTACCGTCATATGGCTTTGTTAGTCGATGTT
ATGACAACCCAAGGTGGCTTAACTTCTGTTACTCGTCATGGTTTCAACAGATCAAATACAGGTGCCTTAA
TGAGATGTTCATTTGAAGAAACTGTCGAAATTTTGTTTGAAGCTGGTGCTTCAGCCGAATTAGATGATTG
TCGTGGTGTTTCGGAAAATGTCATTCTTGGTCAAATGGCTCCAATCGGTACCGGTGCATTTGATGTGATG
ATCGATGAGGAGTCACTGGTAAAATACATGCCAGAACAAAAAATAACTGAGATTGAAGACGGACAAGATG
GTGGCGTCACACCATACAGTAACGAAAGTGGTTTGGTCAATGCAGATCTTGACGTTAAAGATGAGCTAAT
GTTTTCACCTCTGGTTGATTCGGGTTCAAATGACGCTATGGCTGGAGGATTTACAGCGTACGGTGGTGCT
GATTATGGTGAAGCCACGTCTCCATTTGGTGCTTATGGTGAAGCACCTACATCTCCCGGGTTTGGAGTCT
TGACACCAGGCTTTTCTCCGACGGCTCCTGCATACGCACCAACCGCTCCTGCATATGCTCCGACGGCTCC
TGCATACGCACCAACCGCTCCTGCATATGCTCCGACGGCTCCTGCATACGCACCAACCGCTCCTGCATAT
GCTCCGACGGCTCCTGCATACGCACCAACCGCTCCTGCATATGCTCCGACGTCTCCTAGTTACAGCCCAA
CCTCACCTTCATATTCTCCGACGTCTCCTAGTTACAGCCCAACCTCACCTTCATATTCTCCGACGTCTCC
TAGTTACAGCCCAACCTCACCTTCATATTCTCCGACGTCTCCTAGTTACAGCCCAACCTCACCTTCATAT
TCTCCGACGTCTCCTAGTTACAGCCCAACCTCACCTTCATATTCTCCGACGTCTCCTAGTTACAGCCCAA
CCTCACCTTCATATTCTCCGACGTCTCCTAGTTACAGCCCAACCTCACCTTCATATTCTCCGACGTCTCC
TAGTTACAGCCCAACCTCACCTTCATATTCTCCGACGTCTCCTGACTACAAAGACCATGACGGTGATTAT
AAAGATCATGACATCAACTACAAGGATGACGATGACAAGTGAGCTCGTATATCATCCTTACGTATTTGAC
GTTATTACATTATATATAGTTTCTCAAATAATATTTCTAGTTTATTTTTGTATCATAATAAAAACGTATA
CCAAATATACCATTATTTTTCATAGCATTATGGTAGGGATAGGGAATCAAGTAACTAATTTATATCCGCA
GAGCATTGGGAAAACCAACGGCGCTAGTAAATGCATTTAAATTACGTCCGTCCAACTTCTAAGCTTCAAG
TGGTAGACTCTTAACTCTGAACCTTTTTAGCAATTAAGCTCTTGAAGATATCAAAAGTGTTACCGTCCGG
CTGTAAATTATAAACGTTTCCTGTAAATTGAGTGGAACTACCGCTTACCAATTCTTTTGCAATCAGTAAA
CCGTAGTCTTCCGTGATACCAGTAATCATGGCTTGCGTATTTCCGTGATCTGGTAATGTTACTATTTGGT
TACTATGTAACCACAACTCATAATAACTTGGCAATATTTCCGCAGCTCCGTAGTTAATAAACTGTTTTAA
TATGACCTCAAGGTTATTCATATAGAGTGCCTGCGGGCCCGATCCCGATATCCAGGCCTCMSSWTAKCCK
RGAACTGTGGGAATACTCAGGTATCGTAAGATGCAAGAGTTCGAATCTCTTAGCAACCATTATTTTTTTC
CTCAACATAACGAGAACACACAGGGGCGCTATCGCACAGAATCAAATTCGATGACTGGAAATTTTTTGTT
AATTTCAGAGGTCGCCTGACGCATATACCTTTTTCAACTGAAAAATTGGGAGAAAAAGGAAAGGTGAGAG
CGCCGGAACCGGCTTTTCATATAGAATAGAGAAGCGTTCATGACTAAATGCTTGCATCACAATACTTGAA
GTTGACAATATTATTTAAGGACCTATTGTTTTTTCCAATAGGTGGTTAGCAATCGTCTTACTTTCTAACT
TTTCTTACCTTTTACATTTCAGCAATATATATATATATTTCAAGGATATACCATTCTAATGTCTGCCCCT
AAGAAGATCGTCGTTTTGCCAGGTGACCACGTTGGTCAAGAAATCACAGCCGAAGCCATTAAGGTTCTTA
AAGCTATTTCTGATGTTCGTTCCAATGTCAAGTTCGATTTCGAAAATCATTTAATTGGTGGTGCTGCTAT
CGATGCTACAGGTGTTCCACTTCCAGATGAGGCGCTGGAAGCCTCCAAGAAGGCTGATGCCGTTTTGTTA
GGTGCTGTGGGTGGTCCTAAATGGGGTACAGGTAGTGTTAGACCTGAACAAGGTTTACTAAAAATCCGTA
AAGAACTTCAATTGTACGCCAACTTAAGACCATGTAACTTTGCATCCGACTCTCTTTTAGACTTATCTCC
AATCAAGCCACAATTTGCTAAAGGTACTGACTTCGTTGTTGTCAGAGAATTAGTGGGAGGTATTTACTTT
GGTAAGAGAAAGGAAGACGATGGTGATGGTGTCGCTTGGGATAGTGAACAATACACCGTTCCAGAAGTGC
AAAGAATCACAAGAATGGCCGCTTTCATGGCCCTACAACATGAGCCACCATTGCCTATTTGGTCCTTGGA
TAAAGCTAATGTTTTGGCCTCTTCAAGATTATGGAGAAAAACTGTGGAGGAAACCATCAAGAACGAATTT
CCTACATTGAAGGTTCAACATCAATTGATTGATTCTGCCGCCATGATCCTAGTTAAGAACCCAACCCACC
TAAATGGTATTATAATCACCAGCAACATGTTTGGTGATATCATCTCCGATGAAGCCTCCGTTATCCCAGG
TTCCTTGGGTTTGTTGCCATCTGCGTCCTTGGCCTCTTTGCCAGACAAGAACACCGCATTTGGTTTGTAC
GAACCATGCCACGGTTCTGCTCCAGATTTGCCAAAGAATAAGGTCAACCCTATCGCCACTATCTTGTCTG
CTGCAATGATGTTGAAATTGTCATTGAACTTGCCTGAAGAAGGTAAGGCCATTGAAGATGCAGTTAAAAA
GGTTTTGGATGCAGGTATCAGAACTGGTGATTTAGGTGGTTCCAACAGTACCACCGAAGTCGGTGATGCT
GTCGCCGAAGAAGTTAAGAAAATCCTTGCTTAAAAAGATTCTCTTTTTTTATGATATTTGTACATAAACT
TTATAAATGAAATTCATAATAGAAACGACACGAAATTACAAAATGGAATATGTTCATAGGGTAGACGAAA
CTATATACGCAATCTACATACATTTATCAAGAAGGAGAAAAAGGAGGATGTAAAGGAATACAGGTAAGCA
AATTGATACTAATGGCTCAACGTGATAAGGAAAAAGAATTGCACTTTAACATTAATATTGACAAGGAGGA
GGGCACCACACAAAAAGTTAGGTGTAACAGAAAATCATGAAACTATGATTCCTAATTTATATATTGGAGG
ATTTTCTCTAAAAAAAAAAAAATACAACAAATAAAAAACACTCAATGACCTGACCATTTGATGGAGTTTA
AGTCAATACCTTCTTGAACCATTTCCCATAATGGTGAAAGTTCCCTCAAGAATTTTACTCTGTCAGAAAC
GGCCTTAACGACGTAGTCGATATGGTGCACTCTCAGTACAATCTGCTCTGATGCCGCATAGTTAAGCCAG
CCCCGACACCCGCCAACACCCGCTGACGCGCCCTGACGGGCTTGTCTGCTCCCGGCATCCGCTTACAGAC
AAGCTGTGACCGTCTCCGGGAGCTGCATGTGTCAGAGGTTTTCACCGTCATCACCGAAACGCGCGA
