>Addgene plasmid #112825 | pCTD26-S>A2-9 | depositor partial sequence | sequence record 212627 | Sequence of CTD region
TTGACCGTACAAAATACTGAGATGAAGACGGACAAGATGGTGGCGTCACACCATACAGTAACGAAAGTGG
TTTGGTCAATGCAGATCTTGACGTTAAAGATGAGCTAATGTTTTCACCTCTGGTTGATTCGGGTTCAAAT
GACGCTATGGCTGGAGGATTTACAGCGTACGGTGGTGCTGATTATGGTGAAGCCACGTCTCCATTTGGTG
CTTATGGTGAAGCACCTACATCTCCCGGGTTTGGAGTCTTGACACCAGGCTTTTCTCCGACGGCTCCTGC
ATACGCACCAACCGCTCCTGCATATGCTCCGACGGCTCCTGCATACGCACCAACCGCTCCTGCATATGCT
CCGACGGCTCCTGCATACGCACCAACCGCTCCTGCATATGCTCCGACGGCTCCTGCATACGCACCAACCG
CTCCTGCATATGCTCCGACGTCTCCTAGTTACAGCCCAACCTCACCTTCATATTCTCCGACGTCTCCTAG
TTACAGCCCAACCTCACCTTCATATTCTCCGACGTCTCCTAGTTACAGCCCAACCTCACCTTCATATTCT
CCGACGTCTCCTAGTTACAGCCCAACCTCACCTTCATATTCTCCGACGTCTCCTAGTTACAGCCCAACCT
CACCTTCATATTCTCCGACGTCTCCTAGTTACAGCCCAACCTCACCTTCATATTCTCCGACGTCTCCTAG
TTACAGCCCAACCTCACCTTCATATTCTCCGACGTCTCCTAGTTACAGCCCAACCTCACCTTCATATTCT
CCGACGTCTCCTGACTACAAAGACCATGACGGTGATTATAAAGATCATGACATCAACTACAGGATGACGA
TGACAGTGAGCTCGTATATCATCCTTACGTATTTGACGTTATTACATTATATATAGTTTCTCAAATAATA
TTTCTAGTTTATTTTTGTATCATAATAAAAACGTATACCAAATATACCATTATTTTTCATAGCATTATGG
TAGGGATAGGGAATCAAGTAACTAATTTATATCCGCAGAGCATTGGGAAAACCCACCGGCGCTAGTAATG
CATTTAAATTACGTCCGTCCAACTTCTAGGCTTCAGGTGGTAGACCTCTTAACTTCTGAACCTTTTTTAG
CCATTAGCTCCTTGGAAGATTCAAAGGTGTAACGGTCCGGGCTGTAAATTATAACGTTACTGTAATGANT
GANCTACGGGTACCATCCTTTGCAATCGTAACGGAAGNNTCCGGNATACCGAGANTCATGTGGCTTGTGC
GGCCTATATT
